>Addgene plasmid #200729 | pLenti-C-Myc-DDK-IRES-Puro HNRNPQ | addgene full sequence | sequence record 407124 | Addgene NGS Result
TTTCCATAGGCTCCGCCCCCCTGACGAGCATCACAAAAATCGACGCTCAAGTCAGAGGTGGCGAAACCCG
ACAGGACTATAAAGATACCAGGCGTTTCCCCCTGGAAGCTCCCTCGTGCGCTCTCCTGTTCCGACCCTGC
CGCTTACCGGATACCTGTCCGCCTTTCTCCCTTCGGGAAGCGTGGCGCTTTCTCATAGCTCACGCTGTAG
GTATCTCAGTTCGGTGTAGGTCGTTCGCTCCAAGCTGGGCTGTGTGCACGAACCCCCCGTTCAGCCCGAC
CGCTGCGCCTTATCCGGTAACTATCGTCTTGAGTCCAACCCGGTAAGACACGACTTATCGCCACTGGCAG
CAGCCACTGGTAACAGGATTAGCAGAGCGAGGTATGTAGGCGGTGCTACAGAGTTCTTGAAGTGGTGGCC
TAACTACGGCTACACTAGAAGAACAGTATTTGGTATCTGCGCTCTGCTGAAGCCAGTTACCTTCGGAAAA
AGAGTTGGTAGCTCTTGATCCGGCAAACAAACCACCGCTGGTAGCGGTGGTTTTTTTGTTTGCAAGCAGC
AGATTACGCGCAGAAAAAAAGGATCTCAAGAAGATCCTTTGATCTTTTCTACGGGGTCTGACGCTCAGTG
GAACGAAAACTCACGTTAAGGGATTTTGGTCATGATTACGCCCCGCCCTGCCACTCATCGCAGTACTGTT
GTAATTCATTAAGCATTCTGCCGACATGGAAGCCATCACAAACGGCATGATGAACCTGAATCGCCAGCGG
CATCAGCACCTTGTCGCCTTGCGTATAATATTTGCCCATGGTGAAAACGGGGGCGAAGAAGTTGTCCATA
TTGGCCACGTTTAAATCAAAACTGGTGAAACTCACCCAGGGATTGGCTGAGACGAAAAACATATTCTCAA
TAAACCCTTTAGGGAAATAGGCCAGGTTTTCACCGTAACACGCCACATCTTGCGAATATATGTGTAGAAA
CTGCCGGAAATCGTCGTGGTATTCACTCCAGAGCGATGAAAACGTTTCAGTTTGCTCATGGAAAACGGTG
TAACAAGGGTGAACACTATCCCATATCACCAGCTCACCGTCTTTCATTGCCATACGGAACTCCGGATGAG
CATTCATCAGGCGGGCAAGAATGTGAATAAAGGCCGGATAAAACTTGTGCTTATTTTTCTTTACGGTCTT
TAAAAAGGCCGTAATATCCAGCTGAACGGTCTGGTTATAGGTACATTGAGCAACTGACTGAAATGCCTCA
AAATGTTCTTTACGATGCCATTGGGATATATCAACGGTGGTATATCCAGTGATTTTTTTCTCCATACTCT
TCCTTTTTCAATATTATTGAAGCATTTATCAGGGTTATTGTCTCATGAGCGGATACATATTTGAATGTAT
TTAGAAAAATAAACAAATAGGGGTTCCGCGCACATTTCCCCGAAAAGTGCCACCTGACGTCGACGGATCG
GGAGATCTCCCGATCCCCTATGGTGCACTCTCAGTACAATCTGCTCTGATGCCGCATAGTTAAGCCAGTA
TCTGCTCCCTGCTTGTGTGTTGGAGGTCGCTGAGTAGTGCGCGAGCAAAATTTAAGCTACAACAAGGCAA
GGCTTGACCGACAATTGCATGAAGAATCTGCTTAGGGTTAGGCGTTTTGCGCTGCTTCGCGATGTACGGG
CCAGATATCGCGTTGACATTGATTATTGACTAGTTATTAATAGTAATCAATTACGGGGTCATTAGTTCAT
AGCCCATATATGGAGTTCCGCGTTACATAACTTACGGTAAATGGCCCGCCTGGCTGACCGCCCAACGACC
CCCGCCCATTGACGTCAATAATGACGTATGTTCCCATAGTAACGCCAATAGGGACTTTCCATTGACGTCA
ATGGGTGGAGTATTTACGGTAAACTGCCCACTTGGCAGTACATCAAGTGTATCATATGCCAAGTACGCCC
CCTATTGACGTCAATGACGGTAAATGGCCCGCCTGGCATTATGCCCAGTACATGACCTTATGGGACTTTC
CTACTTGGCAGTACATCTACGTATTAGTCATCGCTATTACCATGGTGATGCGGTTTTGGCAGTACATCAA
TGGGCGTGGATAGCGGTTTGACTCACGGGGATTTCCAAGTCTCCACCCCATTGACGTCAATGGGAGTTTG
TTTTGGCACCAAAATCAACGGGACTTTCCAAAATGTCGTAACAACTCCGCCCCATTGACGCAAATGGGCG
GTAGGCGTGTACGGTGGGAGGTCTATATAAGCAGCGCGTTTTGCCTGTACTGGGTCTCTCTGGTTAGACC
AGATCTGAGCCTGGGAGCTCTCTGGCTAACTAGGGAACCCACTGCTTAAGCCTCAATAAAGCTTGCCTTG
AGTGCTTCAAGTAGTGTGTGCCCGTCTGTTGTGTGACTCTGGTAACTAGAGATCCCTCAGACCCTTTTAG
TCAGTGTGGAAAATCTCTAGCAGTGGCGCCCGAACAGGGACTTGAAAGCGAAAGGGAAACCAGAGGAGCT
CTCTCGACGCAGGACTCGGCTTGCTGAAGCGCGCACGGCAAGAGGCGAGGGGCGGCGACTGGTGAGTACG
CCAAAAATTTTGACTAGCGGAGGCTAGAAGGAGAGAGATGGGTGCGAGAGCGTCAGTATTAAGCGGGGGA
GAATTAGATCGCGATGGGAAAAAATTCGGTTAAGGCCAGGGGGAAAGAAAAAATATAAATTAAAACATAT
AGTATGGGCAAGCAGGGAGCTAGAACGATTCGCAGTTAATCCTGGCCTGTTAGAAACATCAGAAGGCTGT
AGACAAATACTGGGACAGCTACAACCATCCCTTCAGACAGGATCAGAAGAACTTAGATCATTATATAATA
CAGTAGCAACCCTCTATTGTGTGCATCAAAGGATAGAGATAAAAGACACCAAGGAAGCTTTAGACAAGAT
AGAGGAAGAGCAAAACAAAAGTAAGACCACCGCACAGCAAGCGGCCGGCCGCTGATCTTCAGACCTGGAG
GAGGAGATATGAGGGACAATTGGAGAAGTGAATTATATAAATATAAAGTAGTAAAAATTGAACCATTAGG
AGTAGCACCCACCAAGGCAAAGAGAAGAGTGGTGCAGAGAGAAAAAAGAGCAGTGGGAATAGGAGCTTTG
TTCCTTGGGTTCTTGGGAGCAGCAGGAAGCACTATGGGCGCAGCGTCAATGACGCTGACGGTACAGGCCA
GACAATTATTGTCTGGTATAGTGCAGCAGCAGAACAATTTGCTGAGGGCTATTGAGGCGCAACAGCATCT
GTTGCAACTCACAGTCTGGGGCATCAAGCAGCTCCAGGCAAGAATCCTGGCTGTGGAAAGATACCTAAAG
GATCAACAGCTCCTGGGGATTTGGGGTTGCTCTGGAAAACTCATTTGCACCACTGCTGTGCCTTGGAATG
CTAGTTGGAGTAATAAATCTCTGGAACAGATTTGGAATCACACGACCTGGATGGAGTGGGACAGAGAAAT
TAACAATTACACAAGCTTAATACACTCCTTAATTGAAGAATCGCAAAACCAGCAAGAAAAGAATGAACAA
GAATTATTGGAATTAGATAAATGGGCAAGTTTGTGGAATTGGTTTAACATAACAAATTGGCTGTGGTATA
TAAAATTATTCATAATGATAGTAGGAGGCTTGGTAGGTTTAAGAATAGTTTTTGCTGTACTTTCTATAGT
GAATAGAGTTAGGCAGGGATATTCACCATTATCGTTTCAGACCCACCTCCCAACCCCGAGGGGACCCGAC
AGGCCCGAAGGAATAGAAGAAGAAGGTGGAGAGAGAGACAGAGACAGATCCATTCGATTAGTGAACGGAT
CGGCACTGCGTGCGCCAATTCTGCAGACAAATGGCAGTATTCATCCACAATTTTAAAAGAAAAGGGGGGA
TTGGGGGGTACAGTGCAGGGGAAAGAATAGTAGACATAATAGCAACAGACATACAAACTAAAGAATTACA
AAAACAAATTACAAAAATTCAAAATTTTCGGGTTTATTACAGGGACAGCAGAGATCCAGTTTGGTTAGTA
CCGGGCCCGCTCTAGACATGTCCAATATGACCGCCATGTTGACATTGATTATTGACTAGTTATTAATAGT
AATCAATTACGGGGTCATTAGTTCATAGCCCATATATGGAGTTCCGCGTTACATAACTTACGGTAAATGG
CCCGCCTGGCTGACCGCCCAACGACCCCCGCCCATTGACGTCAATAATGACGTATGTTCCCATAGTAACG
CCAATAGGGACTTTCCATTGACGTCAATGGGTGGAGTATTTACGGTAAACTGCCCACTTGGCAGTACATC
AAGTGTATCATATGCCAAGTCCGCCCCCTATTGACGTCAATGACGGTAAATGGCCCGCCTGGCATTATGC
CCAGTACATGACCTTACGGGACTTTCCTACTTGGCAGTACATCTACGTATTAGTCATCGCTATTACCATG
GTGATGCGGTTTTGGCAGTACACCAATGGGCGTGGATAGCGGTTTGACTCACGGGGATTTCCAAGTCTCC
ACCCCATTGACGTCAATGGGAGTTTGTTTTGGCACCAAAATCAACGGGACTTTCCAAAATGTCGTAATAA
CCCCGCCCCGTTGACGCAAATGGGCGGTAGGCGTGTACGGTGGGAGGTCTATATAAGCAGAGCTCGTTTA
GTGAACCGTCAGAATTTTGTAATACGACTCACTATAGGGCGGCCGGGAATTCGTCGACTGGATCCGGTAC
CGAGGAGATCTGCCGCCGCGATCGCATGGCTACAGAACATGTTAATGGAAATGGTACTGAAGAGCCCATG
GATACTACTTCTGCAGTTATCCATTCAGAAAATTTTCAGACATTGCTTGATGCTGGTTTACCACAGAAAG
TTGCTGAAAAACTAGATGAAATTTACGTTGCAGGGCTAGTTGCACATAGTGATTTAGATGAAAGAGCTAT
TGAAGCTTTAAAAGAATTCAATGAAGACGGTGCATTGGCAGTTCTTCAACAGTTTAAAGACAGTGATCTC
TCTCATGTTCAGAACAAAAGTGCCTTTTTATGTGGAGTCATGAAGACTTACAGGCAGAGAGAAAAACAAG
GGACCAAAGTAGCAGATTCTAGTAAAGGACCAGATGAGGCAAAAATTAAGGCACTCTTGGAAAGAACAGG
CTACACACTTGATGTGACCACTGGACAGAGGAAGTATGGAGGACCACCTCCAGATTCCGTTTATTCAGGT
CAGCAGCCTTCTGTTGGCACTGAGATATTTGTGGGAAAGATCCCAAGAGATCTATTTGAGGATGAACTTG
TTCCATTATTTGAGAAAGCTGGACCTATATGGGATCTTCGTCTAATGATGGATCCACTCACTGGTCTCAA
TAGAGGTTATGCGTTTGTCACTTTTTGTACAAAAGAAGCAGCTCAGGAGGCTGTTAAACTGTATAATAAT
CATGAAATTCGTTCTGGAAAACATATTGGTGTCTGCATCTCAGTTGCCAACAATAGGCTTTTTGTGGGCT
CTATTCCTAAGAGTAAAACCAAGGAACAGATTCTTGAAGAATTTAGCAAAGTAACAGAGGGTCTTACAGA
CGTCATTTTATACCACCAACCGGATGACAAGAAAAAAAACAGAGGCTTTTGCTTTCTTGAATATGAAGAT
CACAAAACAGCTGCCCAGGCAAGGCGTAGGTTAATGAGTGGTAAAGTCAAGGTCTGGGGGAATGTTGGAA
CTGTTGAATGGGCTGATCCTATAGAAGATCCTGATCCTGAGGTTATGGCAAAGGTAAAAGTGCTGTTTGT
ACGCAACCTTGCCAATACTGTAACAGAAGAGATTTTAGAAAAGGCATTTAGTCAGTTTGGGAAACTGGAA
CGAGTGAAGAAGTTAAAAGATTATGCGTTCATTCATTTTGATGAGCGAGATGGTGCTGTCAAGGCTATGG
AAGAAATGAATGGCAAAGACTTGGAGGGAGAAAATATTGAAATTGTTTTTGCCAAGCCACCAGATCAGAA
AAGGAAAGAAAGAAAAGCTCAGAGGCAAGCAGCAAAAAATCAAATGTATGACGATTACTACTATTATGGT
CCACCTCATATGCCCCCTCCAACAAGAGGTCGAGGGCGTGGAGGTAGAGGTGGTTATGGATATCCTCCAG
ATTATTATGGATATGAAGATTATTATGATTATTATGGTTATGATTACCATAACTATCGTGGTGGATATGA
AGATCCATACTATGGTTATGAAGATTTTCAAGTTGGAGCTAGAGGAAGGGGTGGTAGAGGAGCAAGGGGT
GCTGCTCCATCCAGAGGTCGTGGGGCTGCTCCTCCCCGCGGTAGAGCCGGTTATTCACAGAGAGGAGGTC
CTGGATCAGCAAGAGGCGTTCGAGGTGCGAGAGGAGGTGCCCAACAACAAAGAGGCCGCGGGGTACGTGG
TGCGAGGGGTGGCCGCGGTGGAAATGTAGGAGGAAAGCGCAAAGCTGATGGGTACAACCAGCCAGATTCC
AAGCGGCGCCAGACCAATAATCAGAACTGGGGCTCCCAACCCATTGCTCAGCAACCGCTCCAAGGTGGTG
ATCATTCTGGTAACTATGGTTACAAATCTGAAAACCAGGAGTTTTATCAGGATACTTTTGGGCAACAGTG
GAAGACGCGTACGCGGCCGCTCGAGCAGAAACTCATCTCAGAAGAGGATCTGGCAGCAAATGATATCCTG
GATTACAAGGATGACGACGATAAGGTTTAAACCTAGGCGTAGCGGCCGCAAATTCCGCCCCTCTCCCTCC
CCCCCCCCTAACGTTACTGGCCGAAGCCGCTTGGAATAAGGCCGGTGTGCGTTTGTCTATATGTTATTTT
CCACCATATTGCCGTCTTTTGGCAATGTGAGGGCCCGGAAACCTGGCCCTGTCTTCTTGACGAGCATTCC
TAGGGGTCTTTCCCCTCTCGCCAAAGGAATGCAAGGTCTGTTGAATGTCGTGAAGGAAGCAGTTCCTCTG
GAAGCTTCTTGAAGACAAACAACGTCTGTAGCGACCCTTTGCAGGCAGCGGAACCCCCCACCTGGCGACA
GGTGCCTCTGCGGCCAAAAGCCACGTGTATAAGATACACCTGCAAAGGCGGCACAACCCCAGTGCCACGT
TGTGAGTTGGATAGTTGTGGAAAGAGTCAAATGGCTCTCCTCAAGCGTATTCAACAAGGGGCTGAAGGAT
GCCCAGAAGGTACCCCATTGTATGGGATCTGATCTGGGGCCTCGGTGCACATGCTTTACATGTGTTTAGT
CGAGGTTAAAAAAACGTCTAGGCCCCCCGAACCACGGGGACGTGGTTTTCCTTTGAAAAACACGATGATA
ATATGACCGAGTACAAGCCCACGGTGCGCCTCGCCACCCGCGACGACGTCCCCCGGGCAGTACGCACCCT
CGCCGCCGCGTTCGCCGACTACCCCGCCACGCGCCACACCGTCGATCCAGACCGCCACATCGAGCGGGTC
ACCGAGCTGCAAGAACTCTTCCTCACGCGCGTCGGGCTCGACATCGGCAAGGTGTGGGTCGCGGACGACG
GCGCCGCGGTGGCGGTCTGGACCACGCCGGAGAGCGTCGAAGCGGGGGCGGTGTTCGCCGAGATCGGCCC
GCGCATGGCCGAGTTGAGCGGTTCCCGGCTGGCCGCGCAGCAACAGATGGAAGGCCTCCTGGCGCCGCAC
CGGCCCAAGGAGCCCGCGTGGTTCCTGGCCACCGTCGGCGTCTCGCCCGACCACCAGGGCAAGGGTCTGG
GCAGCGCCGTCGTGCTCCCCGGAGTGGAGGCGGCCGAGCGCGCCGGGGTGCCCGCCTTCCTGGAGACCTC
CGCGCCCCGCAACCTCCCCTTCTACGAGCGGCTCGGCTTCACCGTCACCGCCGACGTCGAGGTGCCCGAA
GGACCGCGCACCTGGTGCATGACCCGCAAGCCCGGTGCCTGATGTACAAGTAGGATTCGTCGAGGGACCT
AATAACTTCGTATAGCATACATTATACGAAGTTATACATGTTTAAGGGTTCCGGTTCCACTAGGTACAAT
TCGATATCAAGCTTATCGATAATCAACCTCTGGATTACAAAATTTGTGAAAGATTGACTGGTATTCTTAA
CTATGTTGCTCCTTTTACGCTATGTGGATACGCTGCTTTAATGCCTTTGTATCATGCTATTGCTTCCCGT
ATGGCTTTCATTTTCTCCTCCTTGTATAAATCCTGGTTGCTGTCTCTTTATGAGGAGTTGTGGCCCGTTG
TCAGGCAACGTGGCGTGGTGTGCACTGTGTTTGCTGACGCAACCCCCACTGGTTGGGGCATTGCCACCAC
CTGTCAGCTCCTTTCCGGGACTTTCGCTTTCCCCCTCCCTATTGCCACGGCGGAACTCATCGCCGCCTGC
CTTGCCCGCTGCTGGACAGGGGCTCGGCTGTTGGGCACTGACAATTCCGTGGTGTTGTCGGGGAAATCAT
CGTCCTTTCCTTGGCTGCTCGCCTGTGTTGCCACCTGGATTCTGCGCGGGACGTCCTTCTGCTACGTCCC
TTCGGCCCTCAATCCAGCGGACCTTCCTTCCCGCGGCCTGCTGCCGGCTCTGCGGCCTCTTCCGCGTCTT
CGCCTTCGCCCTCAGACGAGTCGGATCTCCCTTTGGGCCGCCTCCCCGCATCGATACCGTCGACCTCGAT
CGAGACCTAGAAAAACATGGAGCAATCACAAGTAGCAATACAGCAGCTACCAATGCTGATTGTGCCTGGC
TAGAAGCACAAGAGGAGGAGGAGGTGGGTTTTCCAGTCACACCTCAGGTACCTTTAAGACCAATGACTTA
CAAGGCAGCTGTAGATCTTAGCCACTTTTTAAAAGAAAAGGGGGGACTGGAAGGGCTAATTCACTCCCAA
CGAAGACAAGATATCCTTGATCTGTGGATCTACCACACACAAGGCTACTTCCCTGATTGGCAGAACTACA
CACCAGGGCCAGGGATCAGATATCCACTGACCTTTGGATGGTGCTACAAGCTAGTACCAGTTGAGCAAGA
GAAGGTAGAAGAAGCCAATGAAGGAGAGAACACCCGCTTGTTACACCCTGTGAGCCTGCATGGGATGGAT
GACCCGGAGAGAGAAGTATTAGAGTGGAGGTTTGACAGCCGCCTAGCATTTCATCACATGGCCCGAGAGC
TGCATCCGGACTGTACTGGGTCTCTCTGGTTAGACCAGATCTGAGCCTGGGAGCTCTCTGGCTAACTAGG
GAACCCACTGCTTAAGCCTCAATAAAGCTTGCCTTGAGTGCTTCAAGTAGTGTGTGCCCGTCTGTTGTGT
GACTCTGGTAACTAGAGATCCCTCAGACCCTTTTAGTCAGTGTGGAAAATCTCTAGCAGCATGTGAGCAA
AAGGCCAGCAAAAGGCCAGGAACCGTAAAAAGGCCGCGTTGCTGGCGTT
Features (pLannotate 1.2.2; 25 found; start..end, strand, type, name):
      1..589     -  rep_origin     ori: high-copy-number ColE1/pMB1/pBR322/pUC origin of replication
    669..1325    -  CDS            cat: CAT_ECOLX - Experimental evidence at protein level: Swiss-Prot protein existence level 1. This enzyme is an effector of chloramphenicol resistance in bacteria. From Escherichia coli. This protein is used as a marker in many commonly used cloning vectors, such as pACYC184.
   1326..1430    -  promoter       AmpR promoter: bla
   1489..1541    -  misc_feature   bom (fragment): basis of mobility region from pBR322
   1695..2074    +  enhancer       CMV enhancer: human cytomegalovirus immediate early enhancer
   2075..2274    +  promoter       CMV promoter: human cytomegalovirus (CMV) immediate early promoter
   2292..2472    +  LTR            5' LTR (truncated): truncated 5' long terminal repeat (LTR) from HIV-1
   2519..2644    +  misc_feature   HIV-1 Ψ: packaging signal of human immunodeficiency virus type 1
   2628..2966    +  CDS            HIV-1 gag (fragment): gag protein from human immunodeficiency virus 1; gag
   3141..3374    +  misc_feature   RRE: The Rev response element (RRE) of HIV-1 allows for Rev-dependent mRNA export from the nucleus to the cytoplasm.
   3751..3851    +  CDS            Rev (fragment): human immunodeficiency virus 1 (HIV-1) Rev protein; rev; enhances nuclear export of unspliced and incompletely spliced viral mRNAs
   3901..4018    +  misc_feature   cPPT/CTS: central polypurine tract and central termination sequence of HIV-1
   4101..4480    +  enhancer       CMV enhancer: human cytomegalovirus immediate early enhancer
   4482..4681    +  promoter       CMV promoter: human cytomegalovirus (CMV) immediate early promoter
   4710..4728    +  promoter       T7 promoter: promoter for bacteriophage T7 RNA polymerase
   4786..6654    +  CDS            SYNCRIP: HNRPQ_HUMAN - Also known as HNRPQ, NSAP1. Experimental evidence at protein level: Swiss-Prot protein existence level 1. Heterogenous nuclear ribonucleoprotein (hnRNP) implicated in mRNA processing mechanisms. Component of the CRD-mediated complex that promotes MYC mRNA stability. Isoform 1, isoform 2 and isoform 3 are associated in vitro with pre-mRNA, splicing intermediates and mature mRNA protein complexes. Isoform 1 binds to apoB mRNA AU-rich sequences. Isoform 1 is part of the APOB mRNA editosome complex and may modulate the postranscriptional C to U RNA-editing of the APOB mRNA through ei
   6721..6745    +  CDS            3xFLAG (fragment): three tandem FLAG® epitope tags
   6889..7351    +  misc_feature   IRES: internal ribosome entry site (IRES) of the encephalomyocarditis virus (EMCV)
   7353..7952    +  CDS            PuroR: puromycin N-acetyltransferase; pac from Streptomyces alboniger; confers resistance to puromycin
   7982..8015    +  protein_bind   loxP: Cre-mediated recombination occurs in the 8-bp core sequence (GCATACAT). Cre recombinase
   8048..8071    +  misc_feature   MCS (fragment): pBluescript multiple cloning site
   8071..8659    +  misc_feature   WPRE: woodchuck hepatitis virus posttranscriptional regulatory element
   8660..8679    +  misc_feature   MCS (fragment): pBluescript multiple cloning site
   8681..9181    +  CDS            nef (fragment): NEF_HV1LA - Experimental evidence at protein level: Swiss-Prot protein existence level 1. Extracellular Nef protein targets CD4(+) T-lymphocytes for apoptosis by interacting with CXCR4 surface receptors. From Human immunodeficiency virus type 1 group M subtype B (isolate Lai) (HIV-1).
   9188..9368    +  LTR            5' LTR (truncated): truncated 5' long terminal repeat (LTR) from HIV-1
