[The description below was written by a language model from this plasmid's Addgene catalogue record and pLannotate feature annotations shown in this document.]
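Description:
pLenti-C-Myc-DDK-IRES-Puro HNRNPQ is a 9.4 kb lentiviral mammalian expression plasmid built on the commercial pLenti-C-Myc-DDK-IRES-Puro backbone. It carries the human SYNCRIP (hnRNP Q) coding sequence for expression as an epitope-tagged protein. In bacteria it replicates from a high-copy ColE1/pUC-type origin and is selected with chloramphenicol through a cat gene driven by the bla promoter.

The viral portion has a chimeric 5' end in which a CMV enhancer/promoter sits upstream of a truncated HIV-1 LTR, an arrangement that generally allows Tat-independent transcription of the genomic RNA in packaging cells. This is followed by the Ψ packaging signal with a gag fragment, the Rev response element for nuclear export of the unspliced genome, and the cPPT/CTS. A second, internal CMV enhancer/promoter, with an adjacent T7 promoter, drives the SYNCRIP open reading frame. The catalogue lists a C-terminal Myc-DDK tag supplied by the backbone. The annotation detects only a FLAG-type fragment just downstream of the insert, which fits the DDK epitope, and the Myc portion is not separately called. An EMCV IRES then links puromycin N-acetyltransferase to the same transcript, so puromycin resistance is coupled to expression of the tagged protein. A single loxP site, a WPRE that enhances transcript stability and expression, a nef-region fragment and a truncated 3' LTR complete the transfer cassette.

The stated purpose is lentiviral expression of Flag-tagged human HNRNPQ, which allows selection of stably transduced cells and detection or pull-down of this RNA-binding protein through its tags. The cloning sites used for the insert are not recorded.
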