Addgene plasmid #200729: pLenti-C-Myc-DDK-IRES-Puro HNRNPQ
Purpose: Lentiviral expression of Flag-Tagged human HNRNPQ
Depositing lab: Claudio Alarcón. Depositing organization: Yale University.
Backbone
  Vector backbone: pLenti-C-Myc-DDK-IRES-Puro
  Backbone manufacturer: Origene
  Vector type: Mammalian Expression, Lentiviral
  Selectable markers: Puromycin
Growth in bacteria
  Bacterial resistance: Chloramphenicol, 25 μg/mL
  Growth temperature: 37°C
  Growth strain: NEB Stable
  Copy number: Unknown
Gene/Insert
  Gene/Insert name: HNRNPQ
  Species: H. sapiens (human)
  Entrez Gene: SYNCRIP (a.k.a. GRY-RBP, GRYRBP, HNRNPQ, HNRPQ1, NSAP1, PP68, hnRNP-Q)
  Promoter: CMV
  Tag / fusion protein: Myc-DDK from backbone plasmid (C terminal on backbone)
  Cloning method: Restriction Enzyme; 5′ cloning site Unknown (unknown if destroyed)
  Sequencing primers: 5′ V2-F; 3′ IRES100-R
Terms and licenses: Academic/Nonprofit Terms; Industry Terms: Not Available to Industry
How to cite: pLenti-C-Myc-DDK-IRES-Puro HNRNPQ was a gift from Claudio Alarcón (Addgene plasmid # 200729 ; http://n2t.net/addgene:200729 ; RRID:Addgene_200729)
